>Addgene plasmid #176940 | TMEM50B_pcDNA6.2/EmGFP-Bsd | addgene full sequence | sequence record 349693 | Addgene NGS Result
GACATTGATTATTGACTAGTTATTAATAGTAATCAATTACGGGGTCATTAGTTCATAGCCCATATATGGA
GTTCCGCGTTACATAACTTACGGTAAATGGCCCGCCTGGCTGACCGCCCAACGACCCCCGCCCATTGACG
TCAATAATGACGTATGTTCCCATAGTAACGCCAATAGGGACTTTCCATTGACGTCAATGGGTGGAGTATT
TACGGTAAACTGCCCACTTGGCAGTACATCAAGTGTATCATATGCCAAGTACGCCCCCTATTGACGTCAA
TGACGGTAAATGGCCCGCCTGGCATTATGCCCAGTACATGACCTTATGGGACTTTCCTACTTGGCAGTAC
ATCTACGTATTAGTCATCGCTATTACCATGGTGATGCGGTTTTGGCAGTACATCAATGGGCGTGGATAGC
GGTTTGACTCACGGGGATTTCCAAGTCTCCACCCCATTGACGTCAATGGGAGTTTGTTTTGGCACCAAAA
TCAACGGGACTTTCCAAAATGTCGTAACAACTCCGCCCCATTGACGCAAATGGGCGGTAGGCGTGTACGG
TGGGAGGTCTATATAAGCAGAGCTCTCTGGCTAACTAGAGAACCCACTGCTTACTGGCTTATCGAAATTA
ATACGACTCACTATAGGGAGACCCAAGCTGGCTAGTTAAGCTATCAACAAGTTTGTACAAAAAAGCAGGC
ACCATGGCAGGCTTCCTAGATAATTTTCGTTGGCCAGAATGTGAATGTATTGACTGGAGTGAGAGAAGAA
ATGCTGTGGCATCTGTTGTCGCAGGTATATTGTTTTTTACAGGCTGGTGGATAATGATTGATGCAGCTGT
GGTGTATCCTAAGCCAGAACAGTTGAACCATGCCTTTCACACATGTGGTGTATTTTCCACATTGGCTTTC
TTCATGATAAATGCTGTATCCAATGCTCAGGTGAGAGGTGATAGCTATGAAAGCGGCTGTTTAGGAAGAA
CAGGTGCTCGAGTTTGGCTTTTCATTGGTTTCATGTTGATGTTTGGGTCACTTATTGCTTCCATGTGGAT
TCTTTTTGGTGCATATGTTACCCAAAATACTGATGTTTATCCGGGACTAGCTGTGTTTTTTCAAAATGCA
CTTATATTTTTTAGCACTCTGATCTACAAATTTGGAAGAACCGAAGAGCTATGGACCTAGAACCCAGCTT
TCTTGTACAAAGTGGTTGATCTAGAGGGCCCGCGGTTCGAAGGTAAGCCTATCCCTAACCCTCTCCTCGG
TCTCGATTCTACGCGTACCGGTTAGTAATGAGTTTAAACGGGGGAGGCTAACTGAAACACGGAAGGAGAC
AATACCGGAAGGAACCCGCGCTATGACGGCAATAAAAAGACAGAATAAAACGCACGGGTGTTGGGTCGTT
TGTTCATAAACGCGGGGTTCGGTCCCAGGGCTGGCACTCTGTCGATACCCCACCGAGACCCCATTGGGGC
CAATACGCCCGCGTTTCTTCCTTTTCCCCACCCCACCCCCCAAGTTCGGGTGAAGGCCCAGGGCTCGCAG
CCAACGTCGGGGCGGCAGGCCCTGCCATAGCAGATCTGCGCAGCTGGGGCTCTAGGGGGTATCCCC
[124 nt withheld, positions 1607-1730]
C
[91 nt withheld, positions 1732-1822]
A
[49 nt withheld, positions 1824-1872]
CCTTTGACGTTGGAGTCCACGTTCTTT
[37 nt withheld, positions 1900-1936]
ACCCTATCTCGGTCTATTCTTTTGATTTATAAGGGATTTTGCCGATTTCGGCCTATTGGTTAAAAAATGA
GCTGATTTAACAAAAATTTAACGCGAATTATCCTCGAGCTACCGGGTAGGGGAGGCGCTTTTCCCAAGGC
AGTCTGGAGCATGCGCTTTAGCAGCCCCGCTGGGCACTTGGCGCTACACAAGTGGCCTCTGGCCTCGCAC
ACATTCCACATCCACCGGTAGGCGCCAACCGGCTCCGTTCTTTGGTGGCCCCTTCGCGCCACCTTCTACT
CCTCCCCTAGTCAGGAAGTTCCCCCCCGCCCCGCAGCTCGCGTCGTGCAGGACGTGACAAATGGAAGTAG
CACGTCTCACTAGTCTCGTGCAGATGGACAGCACCGCTGAGCAATGGAAGCGGGTAGGCCTTTGGGGCAG
CGGCCAATAGCAGCTTTGCTCCTTCGCTTTCTGGGCTCAGAGGCTGGGAAGGGGTGGGTCCGGGGGCGGG
CTCAGGGGCGGGCTCAGGGGCGGGGCGGGCGCCCGAAGGTCCTCCGGAGGCCCGGCATTCTGCACGCTTC
AAAAGCGCACGTCTGCCGCGCTGTTCTCCTCTTCCTCATCTCCGGGCCTTTCGACTCTAGACACGTGTTG
ACAATTAATCATCGGCATAGTATATCGGCATAGTATAATACGACAAGGTGAGGAACTAAACCATGGTGAG
CAAGGGCGAGGAGCTGTTCACCGGGGTGGTGCCCATCCTGGTCGAGCTGGACGGCGACGTAAACGGCCAC
AAGTTCAGCGTGTCCGGCGAGGGCGAGGGCGATGCCACCTACGGCAAGCTGACCCTGAAGTTCATCTGCA
CCACCGGCAAGCTGCCCGTGCCCTGGCCCACCCTCGTGACCACCTTCACCTACGGCGTGCAGTGCTTCGC
CCGCTACCCCGACCACATGAAGCAGCACGACTTCTTCAAGTCCGCCATGCCCGAAGGCTACGTCCAGGAG
CGCACCATCTTCTTCAAGGACGACGGCAACTACAAGACCCGCGCCGAGGTGAAGTTCGAGGGCGACACCC
TGGTGAACCGCATCGAGCTGAAGGGCATCGACTTCAAGGAGGACGGCAACATCCTGGGGCACAAGCTGGA
GTACAACTACAACAGCCACAAGGTCTATATCACCGCCGACAAGCAGAAGAACGGCATCAAGGTGAACTTC
AAGACCCGCCACAACATCGAGGACGGCAGCGTGCAGCTCGCCGACCACTACCAGCAGAACACCCCCATCG
GCGACGGCCCCGTGCTGCTGCCCGACAACCACTACCTGAGCACCCAGTCCGCCCTGAGCAAAGACCCCAA
CGAGAAGCGCGATCACATGGTCCTGCTGGAGTTCGTGACCGCCGCCGGGATCACTCTCGGCATGGACGAG
CTGTACAAGGCCAAGCCTTTGTCTCAAGAAGAATCCACCCTCATTGAAAGAGCAACGGCTACAATCAACA
GCATCCCCATCTCTGAAGACTACAGCGTCGCCAGCGCAGCTCTCTCTAGCGACGGCCGCATCTTCACTGG
TGTCAATGTATATCATTTTACTGGGGGACCTTGTGCAGAACTCGTGGTGCTGGGCACTGCTGCTGCTGCG
GCAGCTGGCAACCTGACTTGTATCGTCGCGATCGGAAATGAGAACAGGGGCATCTTGAGCCCCTGCGGAC
GGTGCCGACAGGTGCTTCTCGATCTGCATCCTGGGATCAAAGCCATAGTGAAGGACAGTGATGGACAGCC
GACGGCAGTTGGGATTCGTGAATTGCTGCCCTCTGGTTATGTGTGGGAGGGCTAAGCACTTCGTGGCCGA
GGAGCAGGACTGACACGTGCTACGAGATTTCGATTCCACCGCCGCCTTCTATGAAAGGTTGGGCTTCGGA
ATCGTTTTCCGGGACGCCGGCTGGATGATCCTCCAGCGCGGGGATCTCATGCTGGAGTTCTTCGCCCACC
CCAACTTGTTTATTGCAGCTTATAATGGTTACAAATAAAGCAATAGCATCACAAATTTCACAAATAAAGC
ATTTTTTTCACTGCATTCTAGTTGTGGTTTGTCCAAACTCATCAATGTATCTTATCATGTCTGTATACCG
TCGACCTCTAGCTAGAGCTTGGCGTAATCATGGTCATAGCTGTTTCCTGTGTGAAATTGTTATCCGCTCA
CAATTCCACACAACATACGAGCCGGAAGCATAAAGTGTAAAGCCTGGGGTGCCTAATGAGTGAGCTAACT
CACATTAATTGCGTTGCGCTCACTGCCCGCTTTCCAGTCGGGAAACCTGTCGTGCCAGCTGCATTAATGA
ATCGGCCAACGCGCGGGGAGAGGCGGTTTGCGTATTGGGCGCTCTTCCGCTTCCTCGCTCACTGACTCGC
TGCGCTCGGTCGTTCGGCTGCGGCGAGCGGTATCAGCTCACTCAAAGGCGGTAATACGGTTATCCACAGA
ATCAGGGGATAACGCAGGAAAGAACATGTGAGCAAAAGGCCAGCAAAAGGCCAGGAACCGTAAAAAGGCC
GCGTTGCTGGCGTTTTTCCATAGGCTCCGCCCCCCTGACGAGCATCACAAAAATCGACGCTCAAGTCAGA
GGTGGCGAAACCCGACAGGACTATAAAGATACCAGGCGTTTCCCCCTGGAAGCTCCCTCGTGCGCTCTCC
TGTTCCGACCCTGCCGCTTACCGGATACCTGTCCGCCTTTCTCCCTTCGGGAAGCGTGGCGCTTTCTCAT
AGCTCACGCTGTAGGTATCTCAGTTCGGTGTAGGTCGTTCGCTCCAAGCTGGGCTGTGTGCACGAACCCC
CCGTTCAGCCCGACCGCTGCGCCTTATCCGGTAACTATCGTCTTGAGTCCAACCCGGTAAGACACGACTT
ATCGCCACTGGCAGCAGCCACTGGTAACAGGATTAGCAGAGCGAGGTATGTAGGCGGTGCTACAGAGTTC
TTGAAGTGGTGGCCTAACTACGGCTACACTAGAAGAACAGTATTTGGTATCTGCGCTCTGCTGAAGCCAG
TTACCTTCGGAAAAAGAGTTGGTAGCTCTTGATCCGGCAAACAAACCACCGCTGGTAGCGGTGGTTTTTT
TGTTTGCAAGCAGCAGATTACGCGCAGAAAAAAAGGATCTCAAGAAGATCCTTTGATCTTTTCTACGGGG
TCTGACGCTCAGTGGAACGAAAACTCACGTTAAGGGATTTTGGTCATGAGATTATCAAAAAGGATCTTCA
CCTAGATCCTTTTAAATTAAAAATGAAGTTTTAAATCAATCTAAAGTATATATGAGTAAACTTGGTCTGA
CAGTTACCAATGCTTAATCAGTGAGGCACCTATCTCAGCGATCTGTCTATTTCGTTCATCCATAGTTGCC
TGACTCCCCGTCGTGTAGATAACTACGATACGGGAGGGCTTACCATCTGGCCCCAGTGCTGCAATGATAC
CGCGAGACCCACGCTCACCGGCTCCAGATTTATCAGCAATAAACCAGCCAGCCGGAAGGGCCGAGCGCAG
AAGTGGTCCTGCAACTTTATCCGCCTCCATCCAGTCTATTAATTGTTGCCGGGAAGCTAGAGTAAGTAGT
TCGCCAGTTAATAGTTTGCGCAACGTTGTTGCCATTGCTACAGGCATCGTGGTGTCACGCTCGTCGTTTG
GTATGGCTTCATTCAGCTTCGGTTCCCAACGATCAAGGCGAGTTACATGATCCCCCATGTTGTGCAAAAA
AGCGGTTAGCTCCTTCGGTCCTCCGATCGTTGTCAGAAGTAAGTTGGCCGCAGTGTTATCACTCATGGTT
ATGGCAGCACTGCATAATTCTCTTACTGTCATGCCATCCGTAAGATGCTTTTCTGTGACTGGTGAGTACT
CAACCAAGTCATTCTGAGAATAGTGTATGCGGCGACCGAGTTGCTCTTGCCCGGCGTCAATACGGGATAA
TACCGCGCCACATAGCAGAACTTTAAAAGTGCTCATCATTGGAAAACGTTCTTCGGGGCGAAAACTCTCA
AGGATCTTACCGCTGTTGAGATCCAGTTCGATGTAACCCACTCGTGCACCCAACTGATCTTCAGCATCTT
TTACTTTCACCAGCGTTTCTGGGTGAGCAAAAACAGGAAGGCAAAATGCCGCAAAAAAGGGAATAAGGGC
GACACGGAAATGTTGAATACTCATACTCTTCCTTTTTCAATATTATTGAAGCATTTATCAGGGTTATTGT
CTCATGAGCGGATACATATTTGAATGTATTTAGAAAAATAAACAAATAGGGGTTCCGCGCACATTTCCCC
GAAAAGTGCCACCTGACGTCGACGGATCGGGAGATCTCCCGATCCCCTATGGTGCACTCTCAGTACAATC
TGCTCTGATGCCGCATAGTTAAGCCAGTATCTGCTCCCTGCTTGTGTGTTGGAGGTCGCTGAGTAGTGCG
CGAGCAAAATTTAAGCTACAACAAGGCAAGGCTTGACCGACAATTGCATGAAGAATCTGCTTAGGGTTAG
GCGTTTTGCGCTGCTTCGCGATGTACGGGCCAGATATACGCGTT
Features (pLannotate 1.2.2; 26 found; start..end, strand, type, name):
      1..380     +  enhancer       CMV enhancer: human cytomegalovirus immediate early enhancer
    381..584     +  promoter       CMV promoter: human cytomegalovirus (CMV) immediate early promoter
    580..613     +  LTR            5' LTR (truncated) (fragment): truncated 5' long terminal repeat (LTR) from HIV-1
    629..647     +  promoter       T7 promoter: promoter for bacteriophage T7 RNA polymerase
    678..698     +  protein_bind   attB1: mutant version of attB; core recombination site for the Gateway® BP reaction BP Clonase™
    704..1177    +  CDS            TMEM50B: TM50B_HUMAN - Also known as C21orf4. Experimental evidence at protein level: Swiss-Prot protein existence level 1. From Homo sapiens (Human).
   1182..1206    -  protein_bind   attB2: mutant version of attB; recombination site for the Gateway® BP reaction BP Clonase™
   1232..1273    +  CDS            V5 tag: epitope tag from simian virus 5
   1357..1405    +  polyA_signal   HSV TK poly(A) signal: herpes simplex virus thymidine kinase polyadenylation signal (Cole and Stacy, 1985)
   1496..1512    -  polyA_signal   bGH poly(A) signal (fragment): bovine growth hormone polyadenylation signal
   1607..2035    +  rep_origin     f1 ori (sequence partly withheld): f1 bacteriophage origin of replication; arrow indicates direction of (+) strand synthesis
   2050..2549    +  promoter       PGK promoter: mouse phosphoglycerate kinase 1 promoter
   2563..2610    +  promoter       EM7 promoter: synthetic bacterial promoter&nbsp
   2629..3345    +  CDS            Emerald: Emerald is a basic (constitutively fluorescent) green fluorescent protein published in 1998, derived from Aequorea victoria. It is reported to be a very rapidly-maturing weak dimer.
   3345..3741    +  CDS            BSD (fragment): blasticidin S deaminase; Aspergillus terreus BSD; confers resistance to blasticidin
   3742..3769    +  CDS            BleoR (fragment): antibiotic-binding protein; Sh ble from Streptoalloteichus hindustanus; confers resistance to bleomycin, phleomycin, and Zeocin™
   3779..3904    +  CDS            ble (fragment): BLE_KLEPN - Experimental evidence at protein level: Swiss-Prot protein existence level 1. Binding protein with a strong affinity to the bleomycin family of antibiotics. Binds to CL990; an antimitotic-antibiotic compound. From Klebsiella pneumoniae.
   3899..4020    +  polyA_signal   SV40 poly(A) signal: SV40 polyadenylation signal
   4093..4109    -  protein_bind   lac operator: The lac repressor binds to the lac operator to inhibit transcription in E. coli. This inhibition can be relieved by adding lactose or isopropyl-β-D-thiogalactopyranoside (IPTG). lac repressor encoded by lacI
   4117..4147    -  promoter       lac promoter: promoter for the E. coli lac operon
   4162..4183    -  protein_bind   CAP binding site: CAP binding activates transcription in the presence of cAMP. E. coli catabolite activator protein
   4196..4288    -  CDS            lacI (fragment): lac repressor; lacI; The lac repressor binds to the lac operator to inhibit transcription in E. coli. This inhibition can be relieved by adding lactose or isopropyl-β-D-thiogalactopyranoside (IPTG).
   4471..5059    -  rep_origin     ori: high-copy-number ColE1/pMB1/pBR322/pUC origin of replication
   5230..6090    -  CDS            AmpR: β-lactamase; bla; confers resistance to ampicillin, carbenicillin, and related antibiotics
   6091..6195    -  promoter       AmpR promoter: bla
   6254..6306    -  misc_feature   bom (fragment): basis of mobility region from pBR322
