[The description below was written by a language model from this plasmid's Addgene catalogue record and pLannotate feature annotations shown in this document.]
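Description:
TMEM50B_pcDNA6.2/EmGFP-Bsd is a mammalian expression plasmid built on the Invitrogen pcDNA6.2/EmGFP-Bsd/V5-DEST Gateway destination backbone, carrying the human TMEM50B coding sequence (also known as C21orf4 or HCVP7TP3). It is maintained in E. coli as a high-copy plasmid through a ColE1/pUC-type origin with ampicillin selection from the β-lactamase gene, and it also contains an f1 phage origin. The sequenced record is about 6.5 kb.

The 477 bp insert was introduced by Gateway recombination and sits between attB1 and attB2 sites downstream of the CMV immediate-early enhancer and promoter, with a T7 promoter just upstream that serves as a sequencing primer site. A V5 epitope tag lies beyond attB2, followed by the HSV thymidine kinase polyadenylation signal. The record does not say whether the TMEM50B reading frame continues into V5 or ends with its own stop codon, so C-terminal tagging should not be assumed.

A second, independent cassette uses the mouse PGK promoter, with the bacterial EM7 promoter alongside it, to express Emerald GFP fused to blasticidin S deaminase, terminated by an SV40 polyadenylation signal. This fusion marks transfected cells by green fluorescence and allows blasticidin selection without attaching a fluorescent protein to TMEM50B. Several short annotations (HIV-1 LTR, bGH poly(A), bleomycin-resistance and lacI fragments) are partial matches and are probably not functional elements.

The associated publication indicates the plasmid belongs to a set of chromosome 21 gene constructs used in an overexpression screen for modulators of Sonic hedgehog signaling relevant to Down syndrome.
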