Addgene plasmid #176940: TMEM50B_pcDNA6.2/EmGFP-Bsd
Purpose: Mammalian expression vector encoding TMEM50B and EmGFP-Bsd
Depositing lab: Roger Reeves. Depositing organization: Johns Hopkins University and School of Medicine. Publication: Overexpression screen of chromosome 21 genes reveals modulators of Sonic hedgehog signaling relevant to Down syndrome. Moyer AJ, Fernandez FX, Li Y, Klinedinst DK, Florea LD, Kazuki Y, Oshimura M, Reeves RH. Dis Model Mech. 2023 Apr 1;16(4):dmm049712. doi: 10.1242/dmm.049712. Epub 2023 Apr 13. PubMed 36995257.
Backbone
  Vector backbone: pcDNA6.2/EmGFP-Bsd/V5-DEST
  Backbone manufacturer: Invitrogen (V36620)
  Backbone size w/o insert (bp): 5983
  Vector type: Mammalian Expression
  Selectable markers: EmGFP fused to Blasticidin (bsd)-resistance marker
Growth in bacteria
  Bacterial resistance: Ampicillin, 100 μg/mL
  Growth temperature: 37°C
  Growth strain: DH5alpha
  Copy number: High Copy
Gene/Insert
  Gene/Insert name: TMEM50B (alt names: C21orf4; HCVP7TP3)
  Species: H. sapiens (human)
  Insert size (bp): 477
  Entrez Gene: TMEM50B (a.k.a. C21orf4, FLJ26146, HCVP7TP3, DKFZp686C2482)
  Promoter: CMV
  Cloning method: Gateway Cloning
  Sequencing primers: 5′ T7; 3′ V5 reverse
Resource information
  A portion of this plasmid was derived from a plasmid made by: Derived from Addgene #53835
Terms and licenses: Academic/Nonprofit Terms; Industry Terms: Not Available to Industry
Depositor comments: TMEM50B (NM_006134) expressed under the control of CMV promoter and EmGFP-Bsd under the control of PGK
How to cite: TMEM50B_pcDNA6.2/EmGFP-Bsd was a gift from Roger Reeves (Addgene plasmid # 176940 ; http://n2t.net/addgene:176940 ; RRID:Addgene_176940)
